>Addgene plasmid #62865 | pJW3.31 | depositor full sequence | sequence record 104104 | pJW3.31 sequence 8302 bps
GTACAAAAAAGCAGGCTTAATGTCGGTTGTCGAAGAAGCCACTGACGACGCGCTCTACCCGATTGCCGTG
CTCATTGACGAGCTGCGCAACGAAGATGTCACGTTGCGACTGAACAGCATTCGCAAACTCTCCACAATCG
CTTTGGCGTTGGGTGTGGAGCGCACACGCAACGAGCTCATCCAATTTTTGACCGACACGATTTACGACGA
AGATGAGGTTCTGCTTGTGCTCGCCGAGCAACTCGGAAATTTCACTCCATTGGTCGGTGGTCCAGATCAT
GTTCATTGTCTTCTCCTTCCACTTGAGAACTTGGCCACAGTCGAGGAGACCGTGGTCCGTGACAAAGCCG
TTGAGAGTCTCCGCAAAATCGCCGACAAGCACAGCTCGGCCTCATTGGAGGAGCATTTCGTGCCGATGCT
CAGACGTTTGGCCACTGGAGACTGGTTCACATCCCGTACCTCGGCTTGTGGGCTTTTCTCTGTTGTTTAT
CCACGTGTCAGTCCAGCTATCAAGTCGGAATTGAAGAGCATGTTCCGAACCCTGTGCCGTGATGACACCC
CAATGGTTCGCCGTGCTGCTGCTGCAAAGCTCGGAGAGTTCGCAAAGGTGTTTGAGAAGACTGCCGTCAT
CGAGGGTCTCCACTCCAGTCTCACTGATCTTCATGTTGATGAGCAAGATTCTGTTCGTTTGCTCACTGTC
GAGTCAGCCATCGCTTTCGGAACTCTCCTCGATAAGGCTAACAAGAAGAAACTCATCGAGCCAATTCTCA
TTGAATTGTTCGATGACAAGTCGTGGAGAGTTCGTTATATGGTTGCCGAGAAGCTTATCGAGATTCAGAA
TGTCCTCGGTGAGGATATGGATACCACACATCTCGTTAACATGTACACGAACCTTCTCAAGGATCCAGAG
GGTGAGGTTAGATGTGCTGCCACTCAGAGACTTCAGGAATTCGCTCTCAACTTGCCAGAGGACAAGCGTC
AGAACATTATCTGCAACTCACTGCTCAACGTTGCCAAGGAATTGGTTACTGATGGGAATCAGCTCGTCAA
GTCGGAACTCGCCGGTGTCATCATGGGACTTGCTCCACTGATTGGCAAGGAACAAACTGTCTCTGAGCTT
CTCCCAATCTACATGCAGTTGCTTAACGATCAAACCCCAGAAGTTCGCCTCAATATTATTTCCAGTCTTG
ATAAGGTCAATGAAGTGATCGGAGCAGCTCAATTGTCCACATCCCTCTTGCCAGCCATCGTTGGATTGGC
CGAGGATGGAAAATGGAGAGTTCGACTCGCAATTGTTCAATTCATGCCACTTCTTGCTTCCCAGTTGGGA
CAAGAATTCTTCGATGAGAAGTTGCTTCCGCTTTGTTTGAACTGGCTTACCGACCATGTGTTCTCAATCC
GCGAGGCATCGACCCTCATCATGAAGGAACTGACACAGAAGTTTGGAGGACAATGGGCTAGCACGAATAT
TGTACCAAAAATGCAGAAACTTCAGAAGGACACCAACTACCTGCAGAGAATGACATGCTTGTTCTGTTTG
AATACACTCAGTGAGGCGATGACTCAGGAGCAGATTCTGAAGGAGATTATGCCAATTGTGAAAGATCTTG
TCGAGGATGACGTGCCGAATGTCAGATTCAACGCCGCAAAGAGTTTGAAGCGAATTGGAAAGAACTTGAC
CCCAAGTACATTGACGTCCGAGGTGAAGCCACTGCTCGAGAAGCTCGGAAAAGATTCAGACTTTGACGTT
CGATACTTTTCAGAGGAAGCCAAGAACTCACTCGGCTTGTAATCGAACATATCGCTAGTCAAATTGGAAT
CTCTACATCTTCCACTTCTCAATCGGACCCAGCTTTCTTGTACAAAGTGGTGATGGGCTGCAGGAATTCG
ATATCAAGCTTATCGATACCGTCGACCTCGAGTCATGTAATTAGTTATGTCACGCTTACATTCACGCCCT
CCCCCCACATCCGCTCTAACCGAAAAGGAAGGAGTTAGACAACCTGAAGTCTAGGTCCCTATTTATTTTT
TTATAGTTATGTTAGTATTAAGAACGTTATTTATATTTCAAATTTTTCTTTTTTTTCTGTACAGACGCGT
GTACGCATGTAACATTATACTGAAAACCTTGCTTGAGAAGGTTTTGGGACGCTCGAAGGCTTTAATTTGC
GGCCGGTACCCAATTCGCCCTATAGTGAGTCGTATTACGCGCGCTCACTGGCCGTCGTTTTACAACGTCG
TGACTGGGAAAACCCTGGCGTTACCCAACTTAATCGCCTTGCAGCACATCCCCCTTTCGCCAGCTGGCGT
AATAGCGAAGAGGCCCGCACCGATCGCCCTTCCCAACAGTTGCGCAGCCTGAATGGCGAATGGCGCG
[124 nt withheld, positions 2378-2501]
C
[91 nt withheld, positions 2503-2593]
A
[49 nt withheld, positions 2595-2643]
CCTTTGACGTTGGAGTCCACGTTCTTT
[37 nt withheld, positions 2671-2707]
ACCCTATCTCGGTCTATTCTTTTGATTTATAAGGGATTTTGCCGATTTCGGCCTATTGGTTAAAAAATGA
GCTGATTTAACAAAAATTTAACGCGAATTTTAACAAAATATTAACGTTTACAATTTCCTGATGCGGTATT
TTCTCCTTACGCATCTGTGCGGTATTTCACACCGCATAGGGTAATAACTGATATAATTAAATTGAAGCTC
TAATTTGTGAGTTTAGTATACATGCATTTACTTATAATACAGTTTTTTAGTTTTGCTGGCCGCATCTTCT
CAAATATGCTTCCCAGCCTGCTTTTCTGTAACGTTCACCCTCTACCTTAGCATCCCTTCCCTTTGCAAAT
AGTCCTCTTCCAACAATAATAATGTCAGATCCTGTAGAGACCACATCATCCACGGTTCTATACTGTTGAC
CCAATGCGTCTCCCTTGTCATCTAAACCCACACCGGGTGTCATAATCAACCAATCGTAACCTTCATCTCT
TCCACCCATGTCTCTTTGAGCAATAAAGCCGATAACAAAATCTTTGTCGCTCTTCGCAATGTCAACAGTA
CCCTTAGTATATTCTCCAGTAGATAGGGAGCCCTTGCATGACAATTCTGCTAACATCAAAAGGCCTCTAG
GTTCCTTTGTTACTTCTTCTGCCGCCTGCTTCAAACCGCTAACAATACCTGGGCCCACCACACCGTGTGC
ATTCGTAATGTCTGCCCATTCTGCTATTCTGTATACACCCGCAGAGTACTGCAATTTGACTGTATTACCA
ATGTCAGCAAATTTTCTGTCTTCGAAGAGTAAAAAATTGTACTTGGCGGATAATGCCTTTAGCGGCTTAA
CTGTGCCCTCCATGGAAAAATCAGTCAAGATATCCACATGTGTTTTTAGTAAACAAATTTTGGGACCTAA
TGCTTCAACTAACTCCAGTAATTCCTTGGTGGTACGAACATCCAATGAAGCACACAAGTTTGTTTGCTTT
TCGTGCATGATATTAAATAGCTTGGCAGCAACAGGACTAGGATGAGTAGCAGCACGTTCCTTATATGTAG
CTTTCGACATGATTTATCTTCGTTTCCTGCAGGTTTTTGTTCTGTGCAGTTGGGTTAAGAATACTGGGCA
ATTTCATGTTTCTTCAACACTACATATGCGTATATATACCAATCTAAGTCTGTGCTCCTTCCTTCGTTCT
TCCTTCTGTTCGGAGATTACCGAATCAAAAAAATTTCAAAGAAACCGAAATCAAAAAAAAGAATAAAAAA
AAAATGATGAATTGAATTGAAAAGCTGTGGTATGGTGCACTCTCAGTACAATCTGCTCTGATGCCGCATA
GTTAAGCCAGCCCCGACACCCGCCAACACCCGCTGACGCGCCCTGACGGGCTTGTCTGCTCCCGGCATCC
GCTTACAGACAAGCTGTGACCGTCTCCGGGAGCTGCATGTGTCAGAGGTTTTCACCGTCATCACCGAAAC
GCGCGAGACGAAAGGGCCTCGTGATACGCCTATTTTTATAGGTTAATGTCATGATAATAATGGTTTCTTA
GTATGATCCAATATCAAAGGAAATGATAGCATTGAAGGATGAGACTAATCCAATTGAGGAGTGGCAGCAT
ATAGAACAGCTAAAGGGTAGTGCTGAAGGAAGCATACGATACCCCGCATGGAATGGGATAATATCACAGG
AGGTACTAGACTACCTTTCATCCTACATAAATAGACGCATATAAGTACGCATTTAAGCATAAACACGCAC
TATGCCGTTCTTCTCATGTATATATATATACAGGCAACACGCAGATATAGGTGCGACGTGAACAGTGAGC
TGTATGTGCGCAGCTCGCGTTGCATTTTCGGAAGCGCTCGTTTTCGGAAACGCTTTGAAGTTCCTATTCC
GAAGTTCCTATTCTCTAGAAAGTATAGGAACTTCAGAGCGCTTTTGAAAACCAAAAGCGCTCTGAAGACG
CACTTTCAAAAAACCAAAAACGCACCGGACTGTAACGAGCTACTAAAATATTGCGAATACCGCTTCCACA
AACATTGCTCAAAAGTATCTCTTTGCTATATATCTCTGTGCTATATCCCTATATAACCTACCCATCCACC
TTTCGCTCCTTGAACTTGCATCTAAACTCGACCTCTACATTTTTTATGTTTATCTCTAGTATTACTCTTT
AGACAAAAAAATTGTAGTAAGAACTATTCATAGAGTGAATCGAAAACAATACGAAAATGTAAACATTTCC
TATACGTAGTATATAGAGACAAAATAGAAGAAACCGTTCATAATTTTCTGACCAATGAAGAATCATCAAC
GCTATCACTTTCTGTTCACAAAGTATGCGCAATCCACATCGGTATAGAATATAATCGGGGATGCCTTTAT
CTTGAAAAAATGCACCCGCAGCTTCGCTAGTAATCAGTAAACGCGGGAAGTGGAGTCAGGCTTTTTTTAT
GGAAGAGAAAATAGACACCAAAGTAGCCTTCTTCTAACCTTAACGGACCTACAGTGCAAAAAGTTATCAA
GAGACTGCATTATAGAGCGCACAAAGGAGAAAAAAAGTAATCTAAGATGCTTTGTTAGAAAAATAGCGCT
CTCGGGATGCATTTTTGTAGAACAAAAAAGAAGTATAGATTCTTTGTTGGTAAAATAGCGCTCTCGCGTT
GCATTTCTGTTCTGTAAAAATGCAGCTCAGATTCTTTGTTTGAAAAATTAGCGCTCTCGCGTTGCATTTT
TGTTTTACAAAAATGAAGCACAGATTCTTCGTTGGTAAAATAGCGCTTTCGCGTTGCATTTCTGTTCTGT
AAAAATGCAGCTCAGATTCTTTGTTTGAAAAATTAGCGCTCTCGCGTTGCATTTTTGTTCTACAAAATGA
AGCACAGATGCTTCGTTCAGGTGGCACTTTTCGGGGAAATGTGCGCGGAACCCCTATTTGTTTATTTTTC
TAAATACATTCAAATATGTATCCGCTCATGAGACAATAACCCTGATAAATGCTTCAATAATATTGAAAAA
GGAAGAGTATGAGTATTCAACATTTCCGTGTCGCCCTTATTCCCTTTTTTGCGGCATTTTGCCTTCCTGT
TTTTGCTCACCCAGAAACGCTGGTGAAAGTAAAAGATGCTGAAGATCAGTTGGGTGCACGAGTGGGTTAC
ATCGAACTGGATCTCAACAGCGGTAAGATCCTTGAGAGTTTTCGCCCCGAAGAACGTTTTCCAATGATGA
GCACTTTTAAAGTTCTGCTATGTGGCGCGGTATTATCCCGTATTGACGCCGGGCAAGAGCAACTCGGTCG
CCGCATACACTATTCTCAGAATGACTTGGTTGAGTACTCACCAGTCACAGAAAAGCATCTTACGGATGGC
ATGACAGTAAGAGAATTATGCAGTGCTGCCATAACCATGAGTGATAACACTGCGGCCAACTTACTTCTGA
CAACGATCGGAGGACCGAAGGAGCTAACCGCTTTTTTGCACAACATGGGGGATCATGTAACTCGCCTTGA
TCGTTGGGAACCGGAGCTGAATGAAGCCATACCAAACGACGAGCGTGACACCACGATGCCTGTAGCAATG
GCAACAACGTTGCGCAAACTATTAACTGGCGAACTACTTACTCTAGCTTCCCGGCAACAATTAATAGACT
GGATGGAGGCGGATAAAGTTGCAGGACCACTTCTGCGCTCGGCCCTTCCGGCTGGCTGGTTTATTGCTGA
TAAATCTGGAGCCGGTGAGCGTGGGTCTCGCGGTATCATTGCAGCACTGGGGCCAGATGGTAAGCCCTCC
CGTATCGTAGTTATCTACACGACGGGGAGTCAGGCAACTATGGATGAACGAAATAGACAGATCGCTGAGA
TAGGTGCCTCACTGATTAAGCATTGGTAACTGTCAGACCAAGTTTACTCATATATACTTTAGATTGATTT
AAAACTTCATTTTTAATTTAAAAGGATCTAGGTGAAGATCCTTTTTGATAATCTCATGACCAAAATCCCT
TAACGTGAGTTTTCGTTCCACTGAGCGTCAGACCCCGTAGAAAAGATCAAAGGATCTTCTTGAGATCCTT
TTTTTCTGCGCGTAATCTGCTGCTTGCAAACAAAAAAACCACCGCTACCAGCGGTGGTTTGTTTGCCGGA
TCAAGAGCTACCAACTCTTTTTCCGAAGGTAACTGGCTTCAGCAGAGCGCAGATACCAAATACTGTCCTT
CTAGTGTAGCCGTAGTTAGGCCACCACTTCAAGAACTCTGTAGCACCGCCTACATACCTCGCTCTGCTAA
TCCTGTTACCAGTGGCTGCTGCCAGTGGCGATAAGTCGTGTCTTACCGGGTTGGACTCAAGACGATAGTT
ACCGGATAAGGCGCAGCGGTCGGGCTGAACGGGGGGTTCGTGCACACAGCCCAGCTTGGAGCGAACGACC
TACACCGAACTGAGATACCTACAGCGTGAGCTATGAGAAAGCGCCACGCTTCCCGAAGGGAGAAAGGCGG
ACAGGTATCCGGTAAGCGGCAGGGTCGGAACAGGAGAGCGCACGAGGGAGCTTCCAGGGGGAAACGCCTG
GTATCTTTATAGTCCTGTCGGGTTTCGCCACCTCTGACTTGAGCGTCGATTTTTGTGATGCTCGTCAGGG
GGGCGGAGCCTATGGAAAAACGCCAGCAACGCGGCCTTTTTACGGTTCCTGGCCTTTTGCTGGCCTTTTG
CTCACATGTTCTTTCCTGCGTTATCCCCTGATTCTGTGGATAACCGTATTACCGCCTTTGAGTGAGCTGA
TACCGCTCGCCGCAGCCGAACGACCGAGCGCAGCGAGTCAGTGAGCGAGGAAGCGGAAGAGCGCCCAATA
CGCAAACCGCCTCTCCCCGCGCGTTGGCCGATTCATTAATGCAGCTGGCACGACAGGTTTCCCGACTGGA
AAGCGGGCAGTGAGCGCAACGCAATTAATGTGAGTTACCTCACTCATTAGGCACCCCAGGCTTTACACTT
TATGCTTCCGGCTCCTATGTTGTGTGGAATTGTGAGCGGATAACAATTTCACACAGGAAACAGCTATGAC
CATGATTACGCCAAGCGCGCAATTAACCCTCACTAAAGGGAACAAAAGCTGGAGCTCATAGCTTCAAAAT
GTTTCTACTCCTTTTTTACTCTTCCAGATTTTCTCGGACTCCGCGCATCGCCGTACCACTTCAAAACACC
CAAGCACAGCATACTAAATTTCCCCTCTTTCTTCCTCTAGGGTGTCGTTAATTACCCGTACTAAAGGTTT
GGAAAAGAAAAAAGAGACCGCCTCGTTTCTTTTTCTTCGTCGAAAAAGGCAATAAAAATTTTTATCACGT
TTCTTTTTCTTGAAAATTTTTTTTTTTGATTTTTTTCTCTTTCGATGACCTCCCATTGATATTTAAGTTA
ATAAACGGTCTTCAATTTCTCAAGTTTCAGTTTCATTTTTCTTGTTCTATTACAACTTTTTTTACTTCTT
GCTCATTAGAAAGAAAGCATAGCAATCTAATCTAAGTTTTCTAGAACTAGTAAAGATGGATAAAGCGGAA
TTAATTCCCGAGCCTCCAAAAAAGAAGAGAAAGGTCGAATTGGGTGGATCCCCCATCACAAGTTT
Features (pLannotate 1.2.2; 24 found; start..end, strand, type, name):
     20..1789    +  CDS            paa-1: 2AAA_CAEEL - Experimental evidence at protein level: Swiss-Prot protein existence level 1. Acts as a scaffolding protein for phosphatase let-92 and its regulatory subunits (Probable). Probably together with let-92 and regulatory subunit sur-6, regulates centriole duplication, microtubule outgrowth and mitotic spindle stability during early embryonic cell division by preventing the degradation of sas-5 and kinase zyg-1 (PubMed:23336080, PubMed:17218259). During vulva development, may play a role with phosphatase let-92 and regulatory subunit sur-6 in the induction of vulva cell precursors by po
   1847..1871    -  protein_bind   attB2: mutant version of attB; recombination site for the Gateway® BP reaction BP Clonase™
   1875..1922    +  misc_feature   MCS (fragment): pBluescript multiple cloning site
   1923..2170    +  terminator     CYC1 terminator: S. cerevisiae CYC1; transcription terminator for CYC1
   2189..2207    -  promoter       T7 promoter: promoter for bacteriophage T7 RNA polymerase
   2215..2370    +  CDS            lacZα (fragment): LacZα fragment of β-galactosidase; lacZ fragment
   2378..2833    +  rep_origin     f1 ori (sequence partly withheld): f1 bacteriophage origin of replication; arrow indicates direction of (+) strand synthesis
   2834..2885    -  misc_feature   bom (fragment): basis of mobility region from pBR322
   2964..3767    -  CDS            URA3: orotidine-5'-phosphate decarboxylase, required for uracil biosynthesis; S. cerevisiae URA3; yeast auxotrophic marker, counterselectable with 5-fluoroorotic acid (5-FOA)
   3768..3983    -  promoter       URA3 promoter: S. cerevisiae URA3
   3998..4047    -  misc_feature   bom (fragment): basis of mobility region from pBR322
   4149..4184    -  CDS            rop (fragment): Rop protein, which maintains plasmids at low copy number; rop
   4252..5594    +  rep_origin     2μ ori: yeast 2μ plasmid origin of replication
   5621..5725    +  promoter       AmpR promoter: bla
   5726..6586    +  CDS            AmpR: β-lactamase; bla; confers resistance to ampicillin, carbenicillin, and related antibiotics
   6757..7345    +  rep_origin     ori: high-copy-number ColE1/pMB1/pBR322/pUC origin of replication
   7528..7620    +  CDS            lacI (fragment): lac repressor; lacI; The lac repressor binds to the lac operator to inhibit transcription in E. coli. This inhibition can be relieved by adding lactose or isopropyl-β-D-thiogalactopyranoside (IPTG).
   7633..7654    +  protein_bind   CAP binding site: CAP binding activates transcription in the presence of cAMP. E. coli catabolite activator protein
   7669..7699    +  promoter       lac promoter: promoter for the E. coli lac operon
   7707..7723    +  protein_bind   lac operator: The lac repressor binds to the lac operator to inhibit transcription in E. coli. This inhibition can be relieved by adding lactose or isopropyl-β-D-thiogalactopyranoside (IPTG). lac repressor encoded by lacI
   7768..7786    +  promoter       T3 promoter: promoter for bacteriophage T3 RNA polymerase
   7804..8203    +  promoter       TEF1 promoter: S. cerevisiae TEF1; promoter for EF-1α
   8253..8272    +  CDS            SV40 NLS (fragment): nuclear localization signal of SV40 (simian virus 40) large T antigen
   8295..17      +  protein_bind   attB1 (across the origin): mutant version of attB; recombination site for the Gateway® BP reaction BP Clonase™
