[The description below was written by a language model from this plasmid's Addgene catalogue record and pLannotate feature annotations shown in this document.]
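Description:
pJW3.31 is a yeast expression plasmid built as a "bridge" vector for yeast three-hybrid-style (two-hybrid bridge) assays, made by Gateway recombination of the C. elegans paa-1 coding sequence into the pY3H Gateway-compatible destination vector. It is an E. coli/S. cerevisiae shuttle plasmid. In bacteria it replicates from a high-copy ColE1/pUC-type origin and is selected with ampicillin through the β-lactamase gene. In yeast it is maintained episomally by the 2μ origin and selected by uracil prototrophy through URA3 with its own promoter, a marker that can also be counterselected with 5-FOA. An f1 origin, T3 and T7 promoters, and lac promoter/lacZα remnants are carried over from the pBluescript-like parent and play no role in the yeast assay.

The expression cassette consists of the constitutive S. cerevisiae TEF1 promoter, a short sequence annotated as a partial SV40 nuclear localization signal, an attB1 site, the paa-1 open reading frame, an attB2 site and the CYC1 terminator. PAA-1 is the scaffolding (A) subunit of protein phosphatase 2A, which assembles the catalytic subunit LET-92 with regulatory subunits. The layout suggests that PAA-1 is made as an NLS-tagged protein without a DNA-binding or activation domain, although the record does not explicitly confirm the reading frame across the junction. As a bridge construct, it supplies a third protein in the nucleus alongside conventional bait and prey plasmids carrying other markers, allowing tests of whether PAA-1 mediates or stabilizes an interaction between two proteins that do not bind directly. The annotated sequence is somewhat shorter than the sum of the listed backbone and insert sizes, as expected when the Gateway cassette is replaced by the insert.
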