Addgene plasmid #62865: pJW3.31
Purpose: Yeast two-hybrid bridge vector expressing PAA-1
Depositing lab: Geraldine Seydoux. Depositing organization: Johns Hopkins University and School of Medicine. Publication: Regulation of RNA granule dynamics by phosphorylation of serine-rich, intrinsically disordered proteins in C. elegans. Wang JT, Smith J, Chen BC, Schmidt H, Rasoloson D, Paix A, Lambrus BG, Calidas D, Betzig E, Seydoux G. Elife. 2014 Dec 23;4. doi: 10.7554/eLife.04591. PubMed 25535836.
Backbone
  Vector backbone: pY3H Gateway compatible destination vector
  Backbone size w/o insert (bp): 8128
  Vector type: Yeast Expression ; two-hybrid bridge vector
  Selectable markers: URA3
Growth in bacteria
  Bacterial resistance: Ampicillin, 100 μg/mL
  Growth temperature: 37°C
  Growth strain: DH5alpha
  Copy number: Unknown
Gene/Insert
  Gene/Insert name: PAA-1/Y3H
  Species: C. elegans (nematode)
  Insert size (bp): 1828
  Promoter: TEF
  Cloning method: Gateway Cloning
  Sequencing primers: 5′ TEF_seq (5'-ggtcttcaatttctcaagtttc-3'); 3′ CYC1 (5'-GCGTGAATGTAAGCGTGAC-3')
Terms and licenses: Academic/Nonprofit Terms; Industry Terms: Not Available to Industry
How to cite: pJW3.31 was a gift from Geraldine Seydoux (Addgene plasmid # 62865 ; http://n2t.net/addgene:62865 ; RRID:Addgene_62865)
