>Addgene plasmid #62865 | pJW3.31 | addgene partial sequence | sequence record 107079 | TEF_seq 5'-ggtcttcaatttctcaagtttc-3'
TTACAACTTTTTTTACTTCTTGCTCATTAGAAAGAAAGCATAGCAATCTAATCTAAGTTTTCTAGAACTA
GTAAAGATGGATAAAGCGGAATTAATTCCCGAGCCTCCAAAAAAGAAGAGAAAGGTCGAATTGGGTGGAT
CCCCCATCACAAGTTTGTACAAAAAAGCAGGCTTAATGTCGGTTGTCGAAGAAGCCACTGACGACGCGCT
CTACCCGATTGCCGTGCTCATTGACGAGCTGCGCAACGAAGATGTCACGTTGCGACTGAACAGCATTCGC
AAACTCTCCACAATCGCTTTGGCGTTGGGTGTGGAGCGCACACGCAACGAGCTCATCCAATTTTTGACCG
ACACGATTTACGACGAAGATGAGGTTCTGCTTGTGCTCGCCGAGCAACTCGGAAATTTCACTCCATTGGT
CGGTGGTCCAGATCATGTTCATTGTCTTCTCCTTCCACTTGAGAACTTGGCCACAGTCGAGGAGACCGTG
GTCCGTGACAAAGCCGTTGAGAGTCTCCGCAAAATCGCCGACAAGCACAGCTCGGCCTCATTGGAGGAGC
ATTTCGTGCCGATGCTCAGACGTTTGGCCACTGGAGACTGGTTCACATCCCGTACCTCGGCTTGTGGGCT
TTTCTCTGTTGTTTATCCACGTGTCAGTCCAGCTATCAAGTCGGAATTGAAGAGCATGTTCCGAACCCTG
TGCCGTGATGACACCCCAATGGTTCGCCGTGCTGCTGCTGCAAAGCTCGGAGAGTTCGCAAAGGTGTTTG
AGAAGACTGCCGTCATCGAGGGTCTCCACTCCAGTCTCACTGATCTTCATGTTGATGAGCAAGATTCTGT
TCGTTTGCTCACTGTCGAGTCAGCCATCGCTTTCGGAACTCTCCTCGATAAGGCTAACAAGAAGAAACTC
ATCGAGCCAATTCTCATTGAATTGTTCGATGACAAGTCGTGGA
