>Addgene plasmid #62865 | pJW3.31 | addgene partial sequence | sequence record 107081 | CYC1 5'-GCGTGAATGTAAGCGTGAC-3'
GACTCGAGGTCGACGGTATCGATAAGCTTGATATCGAATTCCTGCAGCCCATCACCACTTTGTACAAGAA
AGCTGGGTCCGATTGAGAAGTGGAAGATGTAGAGATTCCAATTTGACTAGCGATATGTTCGATTACAAGC
CGAGTGAGTTCTTGGCTTCCTCTGAAAAGTATCGAACGTCAAAGTCTGAATCTTTTCCGAGCTTCTCGAG
CAGTGGCTTCACCTCGGACGTCAATGTACTTGGGGTCAAGTTCTTTCCAATTCGCTTCAAACTCTTTGCG
GCGTTGAATCTGACATTCGGCACGTCATCCTCGACAAGATCTTTCACAATTGGCATAATCTCCTTCAGAA
TCTGCTCCTGAGTCATCGCCTCACTGAGTGTATTCAAACAGAACAAGCATGTCATTCTCTGCAGGTAGTT
GGTGTCCTTCTGAAGTTTCTGCATTTTTGGTACAATATTCGTGCTAGCCCATTGTCCTCCAAACTTCTGT
GTCAGTTCCTTCATGATGAGGGTCGATGCCTCGCGGATTGAGAACACATGGTCGGTAAGCCAGTTCAAAC
AAAGCGGAAGCAACTTCTCATCGAAGAATTCTTGTCCCAACTGGGAAGCAAGAAGTGGCATGAATTGAAC
AATTGCGAGTCGAACTCTCCATTTTCCATCCTCGGCCAATCCAACGATGGCTGGCAAGAGGGATGTGGAC
AATTGAGCTGCTCCGATCACTTCATTGACCTTATCAAGACTGGAAATAATATTGAGGCGAACTTCTGGGG
TTTGATCGTTAAGCAACTGCATGTAGATTGGGAGAAGCTCAGAGACAGTTTGTTCCTTGCCAATCAGTGG
AGCAAGTCCCATGATGACACCGGCGAGTTCCGACTTGACGAGCTGATTCCCATCAGTAACCAATTCCTTG
GCAACGTTGAGCAGTGAGTTGCAGA
